>Addgene plasmid #212569 | pTwist-SARS-CoV-2 Spike-deltaC18 P681R (CGA) | addgene full sequence | sequence record 431580 | Addgene NGS Result
CATGTTTGTGTTCCTCGTTCTCCTGCCCCTCGTTTCTTCCCAATGCGTGAACCTCACAACTAGAACGCAG
CTCCCACCCGCTTACACGAACTCTTTTACTCGTGGAGTATACTATCCCGATAAAGTCTTTAGGTCCAGTG
TCCTTCATTCTACTCAAGACCTTTTCCTGCCATTCTTCTCAAATGTCACCTGGTTCCATGCTATCCACGT
TTCTGGCACCAACGGAACTAAACGATTTGATAATCCCGTCTTGCCATTTAACGATGGCGTATACTTTGCC
TCAACGGAGAAGTCCAACATTATCCGGGGATGGATATTTGGCACCACCCTGGACTCCAAGACACAGTCTC
TCCTCATTGTGAACAACGCCACCAATGTCGTCATCAAAGTCTGTGAATTTCAATTTTGTAACGATCCCTT
TCTCGGGGTTTATTATCATAAGAATAACAAGTCTTGGATGGAGTCAGAGTTCCGCGTTTACAGTTCCGCT
AACAACTGTACTTTTGAGTACGTTTCCCAACCATTTCTCATGGATCTTGAAGGGAAGCAAGGCAACTTCA
AGAATCTCCGCGAATTTGTGTTTAAGAATATAGACGGCTACTTCAAAATTTATAGCAAGCATACCCCGAT
AAATCTGGTTCGGGATCTCCCTCAAGGCTTCTCCGCGTTGGAACCCCTCGTGGACTTGCCGATTGGCATC
AACATCACCCGGTTCCAAACCCTTCTTGCCCTTCATCGAAGCTACCTCACGCCTGGCGACAGTAGTAGTG
GTTGGACAGCGGGCGCAGCAGCCTACTATGTGGGATATTTGCAACCACGCACCTTTCTTCTCAAATATAA
CGAAAACGGAACAATTACCGATGCCGTAGACTGTGCCCTCGATCCCCTGTCCGAAACTAAATGCACACTC
AAGTCCTTCACAGTTGAGAAAGGCATATACCAAACCAGTAACTTCCGCGTCCAACCCACCGAATCCATTG
TTCGATTCCCTAACATCACCAATTTGTGTCCTTTCGGTGAAGTATTTAATGCCACTCGATTTGCATCAGT
TTATGCCTGGAATCGCAAGCGAATATCAAATTGTGTTGCAGATTATAGTGTCCTGTATAATAGCGCATCA
TTCAGCACTTTTAAGTGTTATGGGGTCAGCCCTACGAAATTGAATGACTTGTGTTTTACCAACGTTTACG
CAGATTCTTTCGTCATACGCGGCGACGAAGTCCGACAGATTGCACCGGGGCAAACCGGAAAGATAGCAGA
CTATAATTATAAGTTGCCGGATGACTTCACCGGCTGCGTTATAGCATGGAACTCCAATAATCTCGATTCA
AAAGTCGGCGGCAACTATAATTATCTTTACCGCCTGTTTCGCAAGTCAAATCTGAAGCCCTTTGAACGTG
ACATCTCCACCGAAATTTATCAAGCTGGCAGCACCCCATGTAATGGAGTGGAAGGGTTTAACTGTTATTT
TCCCCTTCAATCATACGGATTTCAACCAACAAATGGGGTGGGCTATCAACCATATCGGGTGGTAGTCTTG
AGCTTTGAGCTGCTCCACGCACCGGCTACAGTTTGCGGACCGAAGAAAAGCACTAACCTGGTGAAGAATA
AATGTGTGAACTTCAACTTTAATGGGCTCACCGGAACAGGGGTGCTGACAGAATCAAACAAGAAATTTCT
CCCTTTTCAACAATTTGGTAGAGACATTGCCGATACCACAGATGCCGTCCGCGATCCGCAAACACTGGAA
ATCCTCGATATAACACCCTGTAGCTTCGGCGGGGTCAGCGTGATAACTCCCGGAACGAACACATCCAACC
AAGTGGCTGTCCTGTATCAAGATGTCAACTGTACCGAAGTCCCTGTGGCGATACACGCCGACCAACTGAC
ACCCACCTGGAGAGTCTACTCAACAGGTTCCAATGTCTTTCAAACTAGAGCGGGTTGTCTCATTGGCGCT
GAGCATGTCAATAATTCATACGAATGTGATATTCCTATTGGGGCAGGAATCTGTGCGTCTTATCAAACTC
AAACGAACTCACGACGGCGCGCTCGCTCAGTAGCCAGCCAGTCCATAATCGCCTATACCATGAGTCTCGG
GGCTGAGAACTCCGTGGCTTATTCAAACAATTCCATCGCAATCCCAACTAACTTTACCATTAGCGTTACC
ACGGAAATCTTGCCCGTCAGCATGACTAAGACGAGCGTAGACTGTACGATGTATATCTGTGGGGATTCCA
CCGAGTGTAGCAACCTCTTGCTTCAATACGGGTCTTTCTGTACTCAACTCAACCGAGCATTGACCGGAAT
TGCGGTCGAACAAGACAAGAATACCCAAGAGGTGTTCGCACAAGTAAAGCAAATATACAAAACGCCGCCA
ATCAAAGATTTTGGCGGGTTTAATTTTAGCCAAATACTGCCAGACCCATCTAAGCCTTCAAAACGCAGCT
TTATCGAGGATCTGCTGTTCAACAAAGTTACGTTGGCTGACGCGGGTTTCATTAAGCAGTATGGGGATTG
TTTGGGAGACATTGCGGCCCGCGACCTTATCTGTGCTCAAAAATTCAATGGGTTGACAGTTCTGCCCCCT
CTGCTCACTGATGAGATGATTGCACAGTATACATCAGCATTGTTGGCAGGAACCATTACATCCGGCTGGA
CTTTTGGCGCGGGTGCGGCCCTTCAAATACCTTTCGCTATGCAAATGGCTTACAGATTCAATGGGATTGG
TGTCACGCAAAATGTATTGTATGAAAATCAGAAGCTGATCGCTAATCAATTTAACAGCGCGATTGGCAAG
ATCCAAGATTCACTGTCAAGCACAGCGTCCGCCCTCGGCAAACTCCAAGATGTTGTGAATCAAAACGCCC
AGGCCCTGAATACCCTCGTGAAGCAACTGAGTTCTAACTTCGGCGCAATCTCCAGCGTCCTCAACGACAT
ATTGTCCAGACTTGATAAGGTGGAAGCCGAGGTGCAAATTGATCGGCTCATCACAGGCAGGCTCCAGTCA
CTCCAAACTTATGTGACACAACAGTTGATCCGGGCTGCTGAGATACGAGCAAGCGCCAACCTGGCCGCCA
CTAAAATGTCAGAGTGCGTGCTCGGGCAGTCCAAACGGGTTGACTTTTGTGGCAAGGGCTATCACTTGAT
GTCCTTCCCCCAATCCGCCCCACATGGAGTGGTCTTTCTCCACGTCACTTATGTCCCTGCTCAAGAGAAG
AACTTTACGACAGCTCCAGCAATCTGTCACGATGGCAAAGCGCACTTTCCCAGGGAAGGCGTTTTCGTCA
GTAATGGCACGCATTGGTTTGTGACCCAAAGGAATTTCTATGAACCCCAAATCATAACCACTGACAATAC
ATTTGTCTCAGGCAACTGTGATGTGGTCATTGGGATCGTGAACAACACGGTATATGATCCCCTGCAACCC
GAGTTGGATAGCTTCAAAGAGGAATTGGATAAATACTTTAAGAATCATACTTCACCCGATGTTGATCTCG
GGGACATATCAGGAATAAATGCAAGTGTCGTCAACATTCAGAAAGAGATTGATCGCCTTAATGAGGTCGC
CAAGAACTTGAATGAATCTTTGATCGACTTGCAAGAACTGGGCAAATACGAACAATATATTAAATGGCCC
TGGTACATTTGGTTGGGCTTTATCGCCGGACTTATAGCTATCGTTATGGTCACAATTATGTTGTGCTGTA
TGACTAGCTGTTGTTCCTGCTTGAAAGGATGTTGCAGTTGCGGATCTTGTTGTAAATAAAGGATCCTCTA
GAAGTTGTCTCCTCCTGCACTGACTGACTGATACAATCGATTTCTGGATCCGCAGGCCTAATCAACCTCT
GGATTACAAAATTTGTGAAAGATTGACTGGTATTCTTAACTATGTTGCTCCTTTTACGCTATGTGGATAC
GCTGCTTTAATGCCTTTGTATCATGCTATTGCTTCCCGTATGGCTTTCATTTTCTCCTCCTTGTATAAAT
CCTGGTTGCTGTCTCTTTATGAGGAGTTGTGGCCCGTTGTCAGGCAACGTGGCGTGGTGTGCACTGTGTT
TGCTGACGCAACCCCCACTGGTTGGGGCATTGCCACCACCTGTCAGCTCCTTTCCGGGACTTTCGCTTTC
CCCCTCCCTATTGCCACGGCGGAACTCATCGCCGCCTGCCTTGCCCGCTGCTGGACAGGGGCTCGGCTGT
TGGGCACTGACAATTCCGTGGTGTTGTCGGGGAAGCTGACGTCCTTTCCATGGCTGCTCGCCTGTGTTGC
CACCTGGATTCTGCGCGGGACGTCCTTCTGCTACGTCCCTTCGGCCCTCAATCCAGCGGACCTTCCTTCC
CGCGGCCTGCTGCCGGCTCTGCGGCCTCTTCCGCGTCTTCGCCTTCGCCCTCAGACGAGTCGGATCTCCC
TTTGGGCCGCCTCCCCGCCTGTCTAGCTTGACTGACTGAGATACAGCGTACCTTCAGCTCACAGACATGA
TAAGATACATTGATGAGTTTGGACAAACCACAACTAGAATGCAGTGAAAAAAATGCTTTATTTGTGAAAT
TTGTGATGCTATTGCTTTATTTGTAACCATTATAAGCTGCAATAAACAAGTTAACAACAACAATTGCATT
CATTTTATGTTTCAGGTTCAGGGGGAGGTGTGGGAGGTTTTTTAAAGCAAGTAAAACCTCTACAAATGTG
GTATTGGCCCATCTCTATCGGTATCGTAGCATAACCCCTTGGGGCCTCTAAACGGGTCTTGAGGGGTTTT
TTGTGCCCCTCGGGCCGGATTGCTATCTACCGGCATTGGCGCAGAAAAAAATGCCTGATGCGACGCTGCG
CGTCTTATACTCCCACATATGCCAGATTCAGCAACGGATACGGCTTCCCCAACTTGCCCACTTCCATACG
TGTCCTCCTTACCAGAAATTTATCCTTAAGGTCGTCAGCTATCCTGCAGGCGATCTCTCGATTTCGATCA
AGACATTCCTTTAATGGTCTTTTCTGGACACCACTAGGGGTCAGAAGTAGTTCATCAAACTTTCTTCCCT
CCCTAATCTCATTGGTTACCTTGGGCTATCGAAACTTAATTAAGCGATCTGCATCTCAATTAGTCAGCAA
CCATAGTCCCGCCCCTAACTCCGCCCATCCCGCCCCTAACTCCGCCCAGTTCCGCCCATTCTCCGCCCCA
TCGCTGACTAATTTTTTTTATTTATGCAGAGGCCGAGGCCGCCTCGGCCTCTGAGCTATTCCAGAAGTAG
TGAGGAGGCTTTTTTGGAGGCCTAGGCTTTTGCAAAGGAGGTAGCCAACATGATTGAACAAGATGGATTG
CACGCAGGTTCTCCCGCCGCTTGGGTGGAGAGGCTATTCGGCTATGACTGGGCACAACAGACAATCGGCT
GCTCTGATGCCGCCGTGTTCCGGCTGTCAGCGCAGGGGCGCCCGGTTCTTTTTGTCAAGACCGACCTGTC
CGGTGCCCTGAATGAACTCCAGGACGAGGCAGCGCGGCTATCGTGGCTGGCCACGACGGGCGTTCCTTGC
GCAGCTGTGCTCGACGTTGTCACTGAAGCGGGAAGGGACTGGCTGCTATTGGGCGAAGTGCCGGGGCAGG
ATCTCCTGTCATCTCACCTTGCTCCTGCCGAGAAAGTATCCATCATGGCTGATGCAATGCGGCGGCTGCA
TACGCTTGATCCGGCTACCTGCCCATTCGACCACCAAGCGAAACATCGCATCGAGCGAGCACGTACTCGG
ATGGAAGCCGGTCTTGTCGATCAGGATGATCTGGACGAAGAGCATCAGGGGCTCGCGCCAGCCGAACTGT
TCGCCAGGCTCAAGGCGCGGATGCCCGACGGCGAGGATCTCGTCGTGACCCACGGCGATGCCTGCTTGCC
GAATATCATGGTGGAAAATGGCCGCTTTTCTGGATTCATCGACTGTGGCCGGCTGGGTGTGGCGGACCGC
TATCAGGACATAGCGTTGGCTACCCGTGATATTGCTGAAGAGCTTGGCGGCGAATGGGCTGACCGCTTCC
TCGTGCTTTACGGTATCGCCGCTCCCGATTCGCAGCGCATCGCCTTCTATCGCCTTCTTGACGAGTTCTT
CTAGTATGTAAGCCCTGTGCCTTCTAGTTGCCAGCCATCTGTTGTTTGCCCCTCCCCCGTGCCTTCCTTG
ACCCTGGAAGGTGCCACTCCCACTGTCCTTTCCTAATAAAATGAGGAAATTGCATCGCATTGTCTGAGTA
GGTGTCATTCTATTCTGGGGGGTGGGGTGGGGCAGGACAGCAAGGGGGAGGATTGGGAAGACAATAGCAG
GCATGCTGGGGATGCGGTGGGCTCTATGGTTAATTAACCAGTCAAGTCAGCTACTTGGCGAGATCGACTT
GTCTGGGTTTCGACTACGCTCAGAATTGCGTCAGTCAAGTTCGATCTGGTCCTTGCTATTGCACCCGTTC
TCCGATTACGAGTTTCATTTAAATCATGTGAGCAAAAGGCCAGCAAAAGGCCAGGAACCGTAAAAAGGCC
GCGTTGCTGGCGTTTTTCCATAGGCTCCGCCCCCCTGACGAGCATCACAAAAATCGACGCTCAAGTCAGA
GGTGGCGAAACCCGACAGGACTATAAAGATACCAGGCGTTTCCCCCTGGAAGCTCCCTCGTGCGCTCTCC
TGTTCCGACCCTGCCGCTTACCGGATACCTGTCCGCCTTTCTCCCTTCGGGAAGCGTGGCGCTTTCTCAT
AGCTCACGCTGTAGGTATCTCAGTTCGGTGTAGGTCGTTCGCTCCAAGCTGGGCTGTGTGCACGAACCCC
CCGTTCAGCCCGACCGCTGCGCCTTATCCGGTAACTATCGTCTTGAGTCCAACCCGGTAAGACACGACTT
ATCGCCACTGGCAGCAGCCACTGGTAACAGGATTAGCAGAGCGAGGTATGTAGGCGGTGCTACAGAGTTC
TTGAAGTGGTGGCCTAACTACGGCTACACTAGAAGAACAGTATTTGGTATCTGCGCTCTGCTGAAGCCAG
TTACCTTCGGAAAAAGAGTTGGTAGCTCTTGATCCGGCAAACAAACCACCGCTGGTAGCGGTGGTTTTTT
TGTTTGCAAGCAGCAGATTACGCGCAGAAAAAAAGGATCTCAAGAAGATCCTTTGATCTTTTCTACGGGG
TCTGACGCTCAGTGGAACGAAAACTCACGTTAAGGGATTTTGGTCATGAGATTATCAAAAAGGATCTTCA
CCTAGATCCTTTTAAATTAAAAATGAAGTTTTAAATCAATCTAAAGTATATATGAGTAAACTTGGTCTGA
CAGTTACCAATGCTTAATCAGTGAGGCACCTATCTCAGCGATCTGTCTATTTCGTTCATCCATAGTTGCA
TTTAAATTTCCGAACTCTCCAAGGCCCTCGTCGGAAAATCTTCAAACCTTTCGTCCGATCCATCTTGCAG
GCTACCTCTCGAACGAACTATCGCAAGTCTCTTGGCCGGCCTTGCGCCTTGGCTATTGCTTGGCAGCGCC
TATCGCCAGGTATTACTCCAATCCCGAATATCCGAGATCGGGATCACCCGAGAGAAGTTCAACCTACATC
CTCAATCCCGATCTATCCGAGATCCGAGGAATATCGAAATCGGGGCGCGCCTGGTGTACCGAGAACGATC
CTCTCAGTGCGAGTCTCGACGATCCATATCGTTGCTTGGCAGTCAGCCAGTCGGAATCCAGCTTGGGACC
CAGGAAGTCCAATCGTCAGATATTGTACTCAAGCCTGGTCACGGCAGCGTACCGATCTGTTTAAACCTAG
ATATTGATAGTCTGATCGGTCAACGTATAATCGAGTCCTAGCTTTTGCAAACATCTATCAAGAGACAGGA
TCAGCAGGAGGCTTTCGCATGAGTATTCAACATTTCCGTGTCGCCCTTATTCCCTTTTTTGCGGCATTTT
GCCTTCCTGTTTTTGCTCACCCAGAAACGCTGGTGAAAGTAAAAGATGCTGAAGATCAGTTGGGTGCGCG
AGTGGGTTACATCGAACTGGATCTCAACAGCGGTAAGATCCTTGAGAGTTTTCGCCCCGAAGAACGCTTT
CCAATGATGAGCACTTTTAAAGTTCTGCTATGTGGCGCGGTATTATCCCGTATTGACGCCGGGCAAGAGC
AACTCGGTCGCCGCATACACTATTCTCAGAATGACTTGGTTGAGTATTCACCAGTCACAGAAAAGCATCT
TACGGATGGCATGACAGTAAGAGAATTATGCAGTGCTGCCATAACCATGAGTGATAACACTGCGGCCAAC
TTACTTCTGACAACGATTGGAGGACCGAAGGAGCTAACCGCTTTTTTGCACAACATGGGGGATCATGTAA
CTCGCCTTGATCGTTGGGAACCGGAGCTGAATGAAGCCATACCAAACGACGAGCGTGACACCACGATGCC
TGTAGCAATGGCAACAACCTTGCGTAAACTATTAACTGGCGAACTACTTACTCTAGCTTCCCGGCAACAG
TTGATAGACTGGATGGAGGCGGATAAAGTTGCAGGACCACTTCTGCGCTCGGCCCTTCCGGCTGGCTGGT
TTATTGCTGATAAATCTGGAGCCGGTGAGCGTGGGTCTCGCGGTATCATTGCAGCACTGGGGCCAGATGG
TAAGCCCTCCCGTATCGTAGTTATCTACACGACGGGGAGTCAGGCAACTATGGATGAACGAAATAGACAG
ATCGCTGAGATAGGTGCCTCACTGATTAAGCATTGGTAACCGATTCTAGGTGCATTGGCGCAGAAAAAAA
TGCCTGATGCGACGCTGCGCGTCTTATACTCCCACATATGCCAGATTCAGCAACGGATACGGCTTCCCCA
ACTTGCCCACTTCCATACGTGTCCTCCTTACCAGAAATTTATCCTTAAGATCCCGAATCGTTTAAACTCG
ACTCTGGCTCTATCGAATCTCCGTCGTTTCGAGCTTACGCGAACAGCCGTGGCGCTCATTTGCTCGTCGG
GCATCGAATCTCGTCAGCTATCGTCAGCTTACCTTTTTGGCAGCGATCGCGGCTCCCGACATCTTGGACC
ATTAGCTCCACAGGTATCTTCTTCCCTCTAGTGGTCATAACAGCAGCTTCAGCTACCTCTCAATTCAAAA
AACCCCTCAAGACCCGTTTAGAGGCCCCAAGGGGTTATGCTATCAATCGTTGCGTTACACACACAAAAAA
CCAACACACATCCATCTTCGATGGATAGCGATTTTATTATCTAACTGCTGATCGAGTGTAGCCAGATCTA
GTAATCAATTACGGGGTCATTAGTTCATAGCCCATATATGGAGTTCCGCGTTACATAACTTACGGTAAAT
GGCCCGCCTGGCTGACCGCCCAACGACCCCCGCCCATTGACGTCAATAATGACGTATGTTCCCATAGTAA
CGCCAATAGGGACTTTCCATTGACGTCAATGGGTGGAGTATTTACGGTAAACTGCCCACTTGGCAGTACA
TCAAGTGTATCATATGCCAAGTACGCCCCCTATTGACGTCAATGACGGTAAATGGCCCGCCTGGCATTAT
GCCCAGTACATGACCTTATGGGACTTTCCTACTTGGCAGTACATCTACGTATTAGTCATCGCTATTACCA
TGCTGATGCGGTTTTGGCAGTACATCAATGGGCGTGGATAGCGGTTTGACTCACGGGGATTTCCAAGTCT
CCACCCCATTGACGTCAATGGGAGTTTGTTTTGGCACCAAAATCAACGGGACTTTCCAAAATGTCGTAAC
AACTCCGCCCCATTGACGCAAATGGGCGGTAGGCGTGTACGGTGGGAGGTCTATATAAGCAGAGCTGGTT
TAGTGAACCGTCAGATCGCCTGGAGACGCCATCCACGCTGTTTTGACCTCCATAGAAGACACCGGGACCG
ATCCAGCCTCCCCTCGAAGCTTACATGTGGTACCGAGCTCGGATCCTGAGAACTTCAGGGTGAGTCTATG
GGACCCTTGATGTTTTCTTTCCCCTTCTTTTCTATGGTTAAGTTCATGTCATAGGAAGGGGAGAAGTAAC
AGGGTACACATATTGACCAAATCAGGGTAATTTTGCATTTGTAATTTTAAAAAATGCTTTCTTCTTTTAA
TATACTTTTTTGTTTATCTTATTTCTAATACTTTCCCTAATCTCTTTCTTTCAGGGCAATAATGATACAA
TGTATCATGCCTCTTTGCACCATTCTAAAGAATAACAGTGATAATTTCTGGGTTAAGGCAATAGCAATAT
TTCTGCATATAAATATTTCTGCATATAAATTGTAACTGATGTAAGAGGTTTCATATTGCTAATAGCAGCT
ACAATCCAGCTACCATTCTGCTTTTATTTTATGGTTGGGATAAGGCTGGATTATTCTGAGTCCAAGCTAG
GCCCTTTTGCTAATCATGTTCATACCTCTTATCTTCCTCCCACAGCTCCTGGGCAACGTGCTGGTCTGTG
TGCTGGCCCATCACTTTGGCAAAGGCGGCCGC
Features (pLannotate 1.2.2; 21 found; start..end, strand, type, name):
      2..3766    +  CDS            S: SPIKE_SARS2 - Experimental evidence at protein level: Swiss-Prot protein existence level 1. [Spike glycoprotein]: May down-regulate host tetherin (BST2) by lysosomal degradation, thereby counteracting its antiviral activity. From Severe acute respiratory syndrome coronavirus 2 (2019-nCoV) (SARS-CoV-2).
   3840..4428    +  misc_feature   WPRE: woodchuck hepatitis virus posttranscriptional regulatory element
   4481..4602    -  polyA_signal   SV40 poly(A) signal: SV40 polyadenylation signal
   4625..4694    -  CDS            large T antigen (fragment): large T antigen from SV40 (simian virus 40)
   4717..4763    +  terminator     T7 terminator: transcription terminator for bacteriophage T7 RNA polymerase
   4793..4929    +  terminator     rrnG terminator: transcription terminator from the E. coli ribosomal RNA rrnG operon (Albrechtsen et al., 1991)
   4974..5045    +  misc_feature   3' β-globin insulator: insulator downstream of the human β-globin locus (Farrell et al., 2002)
   5090..5286    +  promoter       SV40 promoter: SV40 early promoter
   5300..6091    +  CDS            neo: KKA2_KLEPN - Also known as kan, nptII. Experimental evidence at protein level: Swiss-Prot protein existence level 1. Resistance to kanamycin, neomycin, paromomycin, ribostamycin, butirosin and gentamicin B. From Klebsiella pneumoniae.
   6105..6329    +  polyA_signal   bGH poly(A) signal: bovine growth hormone polyadenylation signal
   6525..7113    -  rep_origin     ori: high-copy-number ColE1/pMB1/pBR322/pUC origin of replication
   7285..7349    -  CDS            bla(M) (fragment): β-lactamase lacking the signal sequence; bla(M); allows cytosolic expression of β-lactamase
   7859..8719    +  CDS            AmpR: β-lactamase; bla; confers resistance to ampicillin, carbenicillin, and related antibiotics
   8732..8868    +  terminator     rrnG terminator: transcription terminator from the E. coli ribosomal RNA rrnG operon (Albrechtsen et al., 1991)
   9020..9091    +  misc_feature   5' β-globin insulator: insulator upstream of the human β-globin locus (Farrell et al., 2002)
   9096..9142    -  terminator     T7 terminator: transcription terminator for bacteriophage T7 RNA polymerase
   9160..9208    -  polyA_signal   poly(A) signal: synthetic polyadenylation signal
   9289..9592    +  enhancer       CMV enhancer: human cytomegalovirus immediate early enhancer
   9665..9682    -  promoter       CMV promoter (fragment): human cytomegalovirus (CMV) immediate early promoter
   9745..9796    +  promoter       CMVd2 promoter: truncated human cytomegalovirus (CMV) immediate early promoter that yields moderately reduced expression relative to the full-length promoter
   9930..10405   +  intron         β-globin intron: internally truncated intron from human β-globin
