[The description below was written by a language model from this plasmid's Addgene catalogue record and pLannotate feature annotations shown in this document.]
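Description:
pTwist-SARS-CoV-2 Spike-deltaC18 P681R (CGA) is a mammalian expression plasmid of about 10.5 kb, built on the Twist pTwist-CMV-BetaGlobin-WPRE-Neo backbone. It supplies a mutant SARS-CoV-2 spike glycoprotein for pseudovirus production. It replicates in E. coli from a high-copy ColE1/pUC-type origin and is selected with ampicillin through the AmpR β-lactamase gene. A separate cassette, made up of the SV40 early promoter, the neo (nptII) gene and a bGH polyadenylation signal, would permit G418 selection in mammalian cells.

The payload is the spike open reading frame carrying the P681R substitution, which lies next to the furin cleavage site. The "deltaC18" in the name indicates removal of the last 18 residues of the cytoplasmic tail, a truncation commonly used to improve spike incorporation into pseudotyped particles. The "CGA" presumably denotes the codon used for the arginine, though the record does not explain it. The catalogue lists the promoter as CAG, but the backbone name and the annotated features point to a CMV arrangement: a CMV enhancer and CMV promoter elements followed by a truncated human β-globin intron upstream of the coding sequence. Downstream, a WPRE is present to enhance transcript stability and expression, followed by an SV40 poly(A) signal annotated on the opposite strand. β-globin insulator elements, bacterial rrnG and T7 terminators, and a synthetic poly(A) signal flank the units and help isolate the expression cassette from neighbouring transcription.

In use, the plasmid would typically be co-transfected into producer cells with packaging and reporter constructs to make spike-pseudotyped virus. The associated study of antibody escape from mRNA vaccine-induced immunity suggests use in neutralisation assays that test the effect of this mutation.
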