Addgene plasmid #212569: pTwist-SARS-CoV-2 Spike-deltaC18 P681R (CGA)
Purpose: Encodes SARS-CoV-2 spike P681R for pseudovirus production
Depositing lab: Alejandro Balazs. Depositing organization: Massachusetts General Hospital. Publication: Ongoing evolution of SARS-CoV-2 drives escape from mRNA vaccine-induced humoral immunity. Roederer AL, Cao Y, Denis KS, Sheehan ML, Li CJ, Lam EC, Gregory DJ, Poznansky MC, Iafrate AJ, Canaday DH, Gravenstein S, Garcia-Beltran WF, Balazs AB. medRxiv [Preprint]. 2024 Mar 7:2024.03.05.24303815. doi: 10.1101/2024.03.05.24303815. PubMed 38496628.
Backbone
  Vector backbone: pTwist-CMV-BetaGlobin-WPRE-Neo
  Backbone manufacturer: Twist
  Vector type: Mammalian Expression
Growth in bacteria
  Bacterial resistance: Ampicillin, 100 μg/mL
  Growth temperature: 37°C
  Growth strain: DH5alpha
  Copy number: High Copy
Gene/Insert
  Gene/Insert name: SARS-CoV-2 Spike P681R
  Species: Severe acute respiratory syndrome coronavirus 2
  Mutation: P681R
  Entrez Gene: S (a.k.a. GU280_gp02, spike glycoprotein)
  Promoter: CAG
  Cloning method: Ligation Independent Cloning
Terms and licenses: Academic/Nonprofit Terms; Industry Terms: Not Available to Industry
Depositor comments: Please visit https://www.medrxiv.org/content/10.1101/2024.03.05.24303815v1 for medRxiv preprint.
How to cite: pTwist-SARS-CoV-2 Spike-deltaC18 P681R (CGA) was a gift from Alejandro Balazs (Addgene plasmid # 212569 ; http://n2t.net/addgene:212569 ; RRID:Addgene_212569)
